>Addgene plasmid #86177 | pICSLUS0004OD | addgene full sequence | sequence record 193591 | Addgene NGS Result
GGGACACGAAGTGATCCGTTTAAACTATCAGTGTTTGACAGGATATATTGGCGGGTAAACCTAAGAGAAA
AGAGCGTTTATTAGAATAATCGGATATTTAAAAGGGCGTGAAAAGGTTTATCCGTTCGTCCATTTGTATG
TGCATGCCAACCACAGGGTTCCCCTCGGGAGTCAGCCGTGCGGCTGCATGAAATCCTGGCCGGTTTGTCT
GATGCCAAGCTGGCGGCCTGGCCGGCCAGCTTGGCCGCTGAAGAAACCGAGCGCCGCCGTCTAAAAAGGT
GATGTGTATTTGAGTAAAACAGCTTGCGTCATGCGGTCGCTGCGTATATGATGCGATGAGTAAATAAACA
AATACGCAAGGGGAACGCATGAAGGTTATCGCTGTACTTAACCAGAAAGGCGGGTCAGGCAAGACGACCA
TCGCAACCCATCTAGCCCGCGCCCTGCAACTCGCCGGGGCCGATGTTCTGTTAGTCGATTCCGATCCCCA
GGGCAGTGCCCGCGATTGGGCGGCCGTGCGGGAAGATCAACCGCTAACCGTTGTCGGCATCGACCGCCCG
ACGATTGACCGCGACGTGAAGGCCATCGGCCGGCGCGACTTCGTAGTGATCGACGGAGCGCCCCAGGCGG
CGGACTTGGCTGTGTCCGCGATCAAGGCAGCCGACTTCGTGCTGATTCCGGTGCAGCCAAGCCCTTACGA
CATATGGGCCACCGCCGACCTGGTGGAGCTGGTTAAGCAGCGCATTGAGGTCACGGATGGAAGGCTACAA
GCGGCCTTTGTCGTGTCGCGGGCGATCAAAGGCACGCGCATCGGCGGTGAGGTTGCCGAGGCGCTGGCCG
GGTACGAGCTGCCCATTCTTGAGTCCCGTATCACGCAGCGCGTGAGCTACCCAGGCACTGCCGCCGCCGG
CACAACCGTTCTTGAATCAGAACCCGAGGGCGACGCTGCCCGCGAGGTCCAGGCGCTGGCCGCTGAAATT
AAATCAAAACTCATTTGAGTTAATGAGGTAAAGAGAAAATGAGCAAAAGCACAAACACGCTAAGTGCCGG
CCGTCCGAGCGCACGCAGCAGCAAGGCTGCAACGTTGGCCAGCCTGGCAGACACGCCAGCCATGAAGCGG
GTCAACTTTCAGTTGCCGGCGGAGGATCACACCAAGCTGAAGATGTACGCGGTACGCCAAGGCAAGACCA
TTACCGAGCTGCTATCTGAATACATCGCGCAGCTACCAGAGTAAATGAGCAAATGAATAAATGAGTAGAT
GAATTTTAGCGGCTAAAGGAGGCGGCATGGAAAATCAAGAACAACCAGGCACCGACGCCGTGGAATGCCC
CATGTGTGGAGGAACGGGCGGTTGGCCAGGCGTAAGCGGCTGGGTTGTCTGCCGGCCCTGCAATGGCACT
GGAACCCCCAAGCCCGAGGAATCGGCGTGAGCGGTCGCAAACCATCCGGCCCGGTACAAATCGGCGCGGC
GCTGGGTGATGACCTGGTGGAGAAGTTGAAGGCCGCGCAGGCCGCCCAGCGGCAACGCATCGAGGCAGAA
GCACGCCCCGGTGAATCGTGGCAAGCGGCCGCTGATCGAATCCGCAAAGAATCCCGGCAACCGCCGGCAG
CCGGTGCGTCGTCGATTAGGAAGCCGCCCAAGGGCGACGAGCAACCAGATTTTTTCGTTCCGATGCTCTA
TGACGTGGGCACCCGCGATAGTCGCAGCATCATGGACGTGGCCGTTTTCCGTCTGTCGAAGCGTGACCGA
CGAGCTGGCGAGGTGATCCGCTACGAGCTTCCAGACGGGCACGTAGAGGTTTCCGCAGGGCCGGCCGGCA
TGGCCAGTGTGTGGGATTACGACCTGGTACTGATGGCGGTTTCCCATCTAACCGAATCCATGAACCGATA
CCGGGAAGGGAAGGGAGACAAGCCCGGCCGCGTGTTCCGTCCACACGTTGCGGACGTACTCAAGTTCTGC
CGGCGAGCCGATGGCGGAAAGCAGAAAGACGACCTGGTAGAAACCTGCATTCGGTTAAACACCACGCACG
TTGCCATGCAGCGTACGAAGAAGGCCAAGAACGGCCGCCTGGTGACGGTATCCGAGGGTGAAGCCTTGAT
TAGCCGCTACAAGATCGTAAAGAGCGAAACCGGGCGGCCGGAGTACATCGAGATCGAGCTAGCTGATTGG
ATGTACCGCGAGATCACAGAAGGCAAGAACCCGGACGTGCTGACGGTTCACCCCGATTACTTTTTGATCG
ATCCCGGCATCGGCCGTTTTCTCTACCGCCTGGCACGCCGCGCCGCAGGCAAGGCAGAAGCCAGATGGTT
GTTCAAGACGATCTACGAACGCAGTGGCAGCGCCGGAGAGTTCAAGAAGTTCTGTTTCACCGTGCGCAAG
CTGATCGGGTCAAATGACCTGCCGGAGTACGATTTGAAGGAGGAGGCGGGGCAGGCTGGCCCGATCCTAG
TCATGCGCTACCGCAACCTGATCGAGGGCGAAGCATCCGCCGGTTCCTAATGTACGGAGCAGATGCTAGG
GCAAATTGCCCTAGCAGGGGAAAAAGGTCGAAAAAGCTTCTTTCCTGTGGATAGCACGTACATTGGGAAC
CCAAAGCCGTACATTGGGAACCGGAACCCGTACATTGGGAACCCAAAGCCGTACATTGGGAACCGGTCAC
ACATGTAAGTGACTGATATAAAAGAGAAAAAAGGCGATTTTTCCGCCTAAAACTCTTTAAAACTTATTAA
AACTCTTAAAACCCGCCTGGCCTGTGCATAACTGTCTGGCCAGCGCACAGCCGAACAGCTGCAAAAAGCG
CCCACATCAAGGCTCCGAGTGCGCGGAACCCCTATTTGTTTATTTTTCTAAATACATTCAAATATGTATC
CGCTCATGAGACAATNANAACCCGCCTGGCCTGTGCATAACTGTCTGGCCAGCGCACAGCCGAACAGCTG
CAAAAAGCGCCCACATCAAGGCTCCGAGTGCGCGGAACCCCTATTTGTTTATTTTTCTAAATACATTCAA
ATATGTATCCGCTCATGAGACAATAACCCTGATAAATGCTTCAATAATATTGAAAAAGGAAGAGTATGGC
TAAAATGAGAATATCACCGGAATTGAAAAAACTGATCGAAAAATACCGCTGCGTAAAAGATACGGAAGGA
ATGTCTCCTGCTAAGGTATATAAGCTGGTGGGAGAAAATGAAAACCTATATTTAAAAATGACGGACAGCC
GGTATAAAGGGACCACCTATGATGTGGAACGGGAAAAGGACATGATGCTATGGCTGGAAGGAAAGCTGCC
TGTTCCAAAGGTCCTGCACTTTGAACGGCATGATGGCTGGAGCAATCTGCTCATGAGTGAGGCCGATGGC
GTCCTTTGCTCGGAAGAGTATGAAGATGAACAAAGCCCTGAAAAGATTATCGAGCTGTATGCGGAGTGCA
TCAGGCTCTTTCACTCCATCGACATATCGGATTGTCCCTATACGAATAGCTTAGACAGCCGCTTAGCCGA
ATTGGATTACTTACTGAATAACGATCTGGCCGATGTGGATTGCGAAAACTGGGAAGAGGACACTCCATTT
AAAGATCCGCGCGAGCTGTATGATTTTTTAAAGACGGAAAAGCCCGAAGAGGAACTTGTCTTTTCCCACG
GCGACCTGGGAGACAGCAACATCTTTGTGAAAGATGGCAAAGTAAGTGGCTTTATTGATCTTGGGAGAAG
CGGCAGGGCGGACAAGTGGTATGACATTGCCTTCTGCGTCCGGTCGCTCAGGGAGGATATCGGGGAAGAA
CAGTATGTCGAGCTATTTTTTGACTTACTGGGGATCAAGCCTGATTGGGAGAAAATAAAATATTATATTT
TACTGGATGAATTGTTTTAGCTGTCAGACCAAGTTTACTCATATATACTTTAGATTGATTTAAAACTTCA
TTTTTAATTTAAAAGGATCTAGGTGAAGATCCTTTTTGATAATCTCATGACCAAAATCCCTTAACGTGAG
TTTTCGTTCCACTGAGCGTCAGACCCCGTAGAAAAGATCAAAGGATCTTCTTGAGATCCTTTTTTTCTGC
GCGTAATCTGCTGCTTGCAAACAAAAAAACCACCGCTACCAGCGGTGGTTTGTTTGCCGGATCAAGAGCT
ACCAACTCTTTTTCCGAAGGTAACTGGCTTCAGCAGAGCGCAGATACCAAATACTGTTCTTCTAGTGTAG
CCGTAGTTAGGCCACCACTTCAAGAACTCTGTAGCACCGCCTACATACCTCGCTCTGCTAATCCTGTTAC
CAGTGGCTGCTGCCAGTGGCGATAAGTCGTGTCTTACCGGGTTGGACTCAAGACGATAGTTACCGGATAA
GGCGCAGCGGTCGGGCTGAACGGGGGGTTCGTGCACACAGCCCAGCTTGGAGCGAACGACCTACACCGAA
CTGAGATACCTACAGCGTGAGCTATGAGAAAGCGCCACGCTTCCCGAAGGGAGAAAGGCGGACAGGTATC
CGGTAAGCGGCAGGGTCGGAACAGGAGAGCGCACGAGGGAGCTTCCAGGGGGAAACGCCTGGTATCTTTA
TAGTCCTGTCGGGTTTCGCCACCTCTGACTTGAGCGTCGATTTTTGTGATGCTCGTCAGGGGGGCGGAGC
CTATGGAAAAACGCCAGCAACGCGGCCTTTTTACGGTTCCTGCTCGGATCTGTTGGACCGGACAGTAGTC
ATGGTTGATGGGCTGCCTGTATCGAGTGGTGATTTTGTGCCGAGCTGCCGGTCGGGGAGCTGTTGGCTGG
CTGGTGGCAGGATATATTGTGGTGTAAACAAATTGACGCTTAGACAACTTAATAACACATTGCGGACGTT
TTTAATGTACTGGGGTTGAACACTCTGTGCCGAATTCGGATCCGGAGCGGAGAATTAAGGGAGTCACGTT
ATGACCCCCGCCGATGACGCGGGACAAGCCGTTTTACGTTTGGAACTGACAGAACCGCAACGTTGAAGGA
GCCACTGAGCCGCGGGTTTCTGGAGTTTAATGAGCTAAGCACATACGTCAGAAACCATTATTGCGCGTTC
AAAAGTCGCCTAAGGTCACTATCAGCTAGCAAATATTTCTTGTCAAAAATGCTCCACTGACGTTCCATAA
ATTCCCCTCGGTATCCAATTAGAGTCTCATATTCACTCTCCTATTTTTACAACAATTACCAACAACAACA
AACAACAAACAACATTACAATTACATTTACAATTACCATGGTTGAACAAGATGGATTGCACGCAGGTTCT
CCGGCCGCTTGGGTGGAGAGGCTATTCGGCTATGACTGGGCACAACAGACAATCGGCTGCTCTGATGCCG
CCGTGTTCCGGCTGTCAGCGCAGGGGCGCCCGGTTCTTTTTGTCAAGACCGACCTGTCCGGTGCCCTGAA
TGAACTGCAGGACGAGGCAGCGCGGCTATCGTGGCTGGCCACGACGGGCGTTCCTTGCGCAGCTGTGCTC
GACGTTGTCACTGAAGCGGGAAGGGACTGGCTGCTATTGGGCGAAGTGCCGGGGCAGGATCTCCTGTCAT
CTCACCTTGCTCCTGCCGAGAAAGTATCCATCATGGCTGATGCAATGCGGCGGCTGCATACGCTTGATCC
GGCTACCTGCCCATTCGACCACCAAGCGAAACATCGCATCGAGCGAGCACGTACTCGGATGGAAGCCGGT
CTTGTCGATCAGGATGATCTGGACGAAGAGCATCAGGGGCTCGCGCCAGCCGAACTGTTCGCCAGGCTCA
AGGCGCGCATGCCCGACGGCGAGGATCTCGTCGTGACTCATGGCGATGCCTGCTTGCCGAATATCATGGT
GGAAAATGGCCGCTTTTCTGGATTCATCGACTGTGGCCGGCTGGGTGTGGCGGACCGCTATCAGGACATA
GCGTTGGCTACCCGTGATATTGCTGAAGAGCTTGGCGGCGAATGGGCTGACCGCTTCCTCGTGCTTTACG
GTATCGCCGCTCCCGATTCGCAGCGCATCGCCTTCTATCGCCTTCTTGACGAGTTCTTCTGAGCGGGACT
CTGGGGTTCGCTAGAGTCCTGCTTTAATGAGATATGCGAGACGCCTATGATCGCATGATATTTGCTTTCA
ATTCTGTTGTGCACGTTGTAAAAAACCTGAGCATGTGTAGCTCAGATCCTTACCGCCGGTTTCGGTTCAT
TCTAATGAATATATCACCCGTTACTATCGTATTTTTATGAATAATATTCTCCGTTCAATTTACTGATTGT
ACCCTACTACTTATATGTACAATATTAAAATGAAAACAATATATTGTGCTGAATAGGTTTATAGCGACAT
CTATGATAGAGCGCCACAATAACAAACAATTGCGTTTTATTATTACAAATCCAATTTTAAAAAAAGCGGC
AGAACCGGTCAAACCTAAAAGACTGATTACATAAATCTTATTCAAATTTCAAAAGTGCCCCAGGGGCTAG
TATCTACGACACACCGAGCGGCGAACTAATAACGCTCACTGAAGGGAACTCCGGTTCCCCGCCGGCGCGC
ATGGGTGAGATTCCTTGAAGTTGAGTATTGGCCGTCCGCTCTACCGAAAGTTACGGGCACCATTCAACCC
GGTCCAGCACGGCGGCCGGGTAACCGACTTGCTGCCCCGAGAATTATGCAGCATTTTTTTGGTGTATGTG
GGCCCCAAATGAAGTGCAGGTCAAACCTTGACAGTGACGACAAATCGTTGGGCGGGTCCAGGGCGAATTT
TGCGACAACATGTCGAGGCTCAGCCGCTGCAAGAATTCAAGCTTGGAGGTCAACATGGTGGAGCACGACA
CTCTGGTCTACTCCAAAAATGTCAAAGATACAGTCTCAGAAGATCAAAGGGCTATTGAGACTTTTCAACA
AAGGATAATTTCGGGAAACCTCCTCGGATTCCATTGCCCAGCTATCTGTCACTTCATCGAAAGGACAGTA
GAAAAGGAAGGTGGCTCCTACAAATGCCATCATTGCGATAAAGGAAAGGCTATCATTCAAGATCTCTCTG
CCGACAGTGGTCCCAAAGATGGACCCCCACCCACGAGGAGCATCGTGGAAAAAGAAGAGGTTCCAACCAC
GTCTACAAAGCAAGTGGATTGATGTGACATCTCCACTGACGTAAGGGATGACGCACAATCCCACTATCCT
TCGCAAGACCCTTCCTCTATATAAGGAAGTTCATTTCATTTGGAGAGGACACGCTCGAGTATAAGAGCTC
ATTTTTACAACAATTACCAACAACAACAAACAACAAACAACATTACAATTACATTTACAATTATCGATAC
AAGCTGAGGCTTAATTAAACCTCAGCGCTTGTCCTGCTTTAATGAGATATGCGAGAAGCCTATGATCGCA
TGATATTTGCTTTCAATTCTGTTGTGCACGTTGTAAAAAACCTGAGCATGTGTAGCTCAGATCCTTACCG
CCGGTTTCGGTTCATTCTAATGAATATATCACCCGTTACTATCGTATTTTTATGAATAATATTCTCCGTT
CAATTTACTGATTGTACCCTACTACTTATATGTACAATATTAAAATGAAAACAATATATTGTGCTGAATA
GGTTTATAGCGACATCTATGATAGAGCGCCACAATAACAAACAATTGCGTTTTATTATTACAAATCCAAT
TTTAAAAAAAGCGGCAGAACCGGTCAAACCTAAAAGACTGATTACATAAATCTTATTCAAATTTCAAAAG
TGCCCCAGGGGCTAGTATCTACGACACACCGAGCGGCGAACTAATAACGCTCACTGAAGGGAACTCCGGT
TCCCCGCCGGCGCGCATGGGTGAGATTCCTTGAAGTTGAGTATTGGCCGTCCGCTCTACCGAAAGTTACG
GGCACCATTCAACCCGGTCCAGCACGGCGGCCGGGTAACCGACTTGCTGCCCCGAGAATTATGCAGCATT
TTTTTGGTGTATGTGGGCCCCAAATGAAGTGCAGGTCAAACCTTGACAGTGACGACAAATCGTTGGGCGG
GTCCAGGGCGAATTTTGCGACAACATGTCGAGGCTCAGCAGGACCGCTACTAGAGGATGCACATGTGACC
GA
Features (pLannotate 1.2.2; 18 found; start..end, strand, type, name):
     36..60      +  misc_feature   RB T-DNA repeat: right border repeat from nopaline C58 T-DNA
    369..998     +  CDS            pVS1 StaA: stability protein from the Pseudomonas plasmid pVS1 (Heeb et al., 2000)
   1427..2500    +  CDS            pVS1 RepA: replication protein from the Pseudomonas plasmid pVS1 (Heeb et al., 2000)
   2566..2760    +  rep_origin     pVS1 oriV: origin of replication for the Pseudomonas plasmid pVS1 (Heeb et al., 2000)
   2822..2885    +  promoter       AmpR promoter (fragment): bla
   2889..2909    +  rep_origin     pVS1 oriV (fragment): origin of replication for the Pseudomonas plasmid pVS1 (Heeb et al., 2000)
   2971..3075    +  promoter       AmpR promoter: bla
   3076..3870    +  CDS            KanR: aminoglycoside phosphotransferase; aphA-3; confers resistance to kanamycin
   4041..4629    +  rep_origin     ori: high-copy-number ColE1/pMB1/pBR322/pUC origin of replication
   4765..4789    +  misc_feature   LB T-DNA repeat: left border repeat from nopaline C58 T-DNA
   4952..5131    +  promoter       NOS promoter: nopaline synthase promoter
   5162..5216    +  misc_feature   TMV Ω: translational enhancer from the tobacco mosaic virus 5'-leader sequence (Gallie et al., 1988)
   5222..6012    +  CDS            NeoR/KanR (fragment): aminoglycoside phosphotransferase from Tn5; aph(3')-II (or nptII); confers resistance to neomycin, kanamycin, and G418 (Geneticin®)
   6039..6744    +  terminator     OCS terminator: octopine synthase terminator
   6846..7191    +  promoter       CaMV 35S promoter: strong constitutive promoter from cauliflower mosaic virus
   7143..7189    +  promoter       minimal CaMV 35S promoter: minimal 35S promoter from cauliflower mosaic virus
   7220..7273    +  misc_feature   TMV Ω: translational enhancer from the tobacco mosaic virus 5'-leader sequence (Gallie et al., 1988)
   7314..8021    +  terminator     OCS terminator: octopine synthase terminator
