[The description below was written by a language model from this plasmid's Addgene catalogue record and pLannotate feature annotations shown in this document.]
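Description:
pICSLUS0004OD is an empty plant-expression binary vector built on the pICSL4723 backbone and intended as a Golden Gate-compatible acceptor for USER cloning. It carries no insert. The backbone, which lies outside the T-DNA borders, combines a high-copy ColE1/pUC-type origin for propagation in E. coli with the pVS1 replication module (oriV, RepA and the StaA stability protein). This module allows stable maintenance in Agrobacterium. Bacterial selection relies on an aphA-3 kanamycin resistance gene driven by the bla (AmpR) promoter.

Nopaline-type left and right border repeats delimit the T-DNA, which holds two annotated cassettes. The first, next to the left border, is the plant selectable marker. A NOS promoter and a TMV Ω translational enhancer drive nptII, annotated as a fragment match to the Tn5 aminoglycoside phosphotransferase, and an OCS terminator follows. This cassette lets transformed plant tissue be selected on kanamycin-class antibiotics.

The second is an empty expression cassette made up of the CaMV 35S promoter, a TMV Ω leader and an OCS terminator. Only a short unannotated gap separates the leader from the terminator. This gap is presumably where the USER cloning site lies, so an inserted coding sequence would be strongly and constitutively expressed in plants. The feature table does not annotate the cloning site itself, and the record gives no details of its design or of the Golden Gate overhangs.

The vector is suited to quickly assembling a gene of interest into a ready-made 35S overexpression cassette for Agrobacterium-mediated transient or stable plant transformation.
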