Addgene plasmid #86177: pICSLUS0004OD
Purpose: (Empty Backbone) GG compatible USER cloning
Depositing lab: Mark Youles. Depositing organization: Sainsbury Laboratory, Norwich.
Backbone
  Vector backbone: pICSL4723
  Vector type: Plant Expression
  Selectable markers: NPTII
Growth in bacteria
  Bacterial resistance: Kanamycin, 50 μg/mL
  Growth temperature: 37°C
  Growth strain: DH5alpha
  Copy number: High Copy
Gene/Insert
  Gene/Insert name: None
Terms and licenses: Academic/Nonprofit Terms; Industry Terms: Not Available to Industry
How to cite: pICSLUS0004OD was a gift from Mark Youles (Addgene plasmid # 86177 ; http://n2t.net/addgene:86177 ; RRID:Addgene_86177)
